>Addgene plasmid #229358 | pXTK121 [Misc_CEN6-ARS4-HIS3_PartType11] | addgene full sequence | sequence record 464841 | Addgene NGS Result
TTGAGATCCTTTTTTTCTGCGCGTAATCTGCTGCTTGCAAACAAAAAAACCACCGCTACCAGCGGTGGTT
TGTTTGCCGGATCAAGAGCTACCAACTCTTTTTCCGAAGGTAACTGGCTTCAGCAGAGCGCAGATACCAA
ATACTGTTCTTCTAGTGTAGCCGTAGTTAGGCCACCACTTCAAGAACTCTGTAGCACCGCCTACATACCT
CGCTCTGCTAATCCTGTTACCAGTGGCTGCTGCCAGTGGCGATAAGTCGTGTCTTACCGGGTTGGACTCA
AGACGATAGTTACCGGATAAGGCGCAGCGGTCGGGCTGAACGGGGGGTTCGTGCACACAGCCCAGCTTGG
AGCGAACGACCTACACCGAACTGAGATACCTACAGCGTGAGCTATGAGAAAGCGCCACGCTTCCCGAAGG
GAGAAAGGCGGACAGGTATCCGGTAAGCGGCAGGGTCGGAACAGGAGAGCGCACGAGGGAGCTTCCAGGG
GGAAACGCCTGGTATCTTTATAGTCCTGTCGGGTTTCGCCACCTCTGACTTGAGCGTCGATTTTTGTGAT
GCTCGTCAGGGGGGCGGAGCCTATGGAAAAACGCCAGCAACGCGAGTCGGTCTCTTACAATCACGTGCTA
TAAAAATAATTATAATTTAAATTTTTTAATATAAATATATAAATTAAAAATAGAAAGTAAAAAAAGAAAT
TAAAGAAAAAATAGTTTTTGTTTTCCGAAGATGTAAAAGACTCTAGGGGGATCGCCAACAAATACTACCT
TTTACCTTGCTCTTCCTGCTCTCAGGTATTAATGCCGAATTGTTTCATCTTGTCTGTGTAGAAGACCACA
CACGAAAATCCTGTGATTTTACATTTTACTTATCGTTAATCGAATGTATATCTATTTAATCTGCTTTTCT
TGTCTAATAAATATATATGTAAAGTACGCTTTTTGTTGAAATTTTTTAAACCTTTGTTTATTTTTTTTTC
TTCATTCCGTAACTCTTCTACCTTCTTTATTTACTTTCTAAAATCCAAATACAAAACATAAAAATAAATA
AACACAGAGTAAATTCCCAAATTATTCCATCATTAAAAGATACGAGGCGCGTGTAAGTTACAGGCAAGCG
ATCCTAGTACACTCTATATTTTTTTATGCCTCGGTAATGATTTTCATTTTTTTTTTCCACCTAGCGGATG
ACTCTTTTTTTTTCTTAGCGATTGGCATTATCACATAATGAATTATACATTATATAAAGTAATGTGATTT
CTTCGAAGAATATACTAAAAAATGAGCAGGCAAGATAAACGAAGGCAAAGATGACAGAGCAGAAAGCCCT
AGTAAAGCGTATTACAAATGAAACCAAGATTCAGATTGCGATCTCTTTAAAGGGTGGTCCCCTAGCGATA
GAGCACTCGATCTTCCCAGAAAAAGAGGCAGAAGCAGTAGCAGAACAGGCCACACAATCGCAAGTGATTA
ACGTCCACACAGGTATAGGGTTTCTGGACCATATGATACATGCTCTGGCCAAGCATTCCGGCTGGTCGCT
AATCGTTGAGTGCATTGGTGACTTACACATAGACGACCATCACACCACTGAAGACTGCGGGATTGCTCTC
GGTCAAGCTTTTAAAGAGGCCCTAGGGGCCGTGCGTGGAGTAAAAAGGTTTGGATCAGGATTTGCGCCTT
TGGATGAGGCACTTTCCAGAGCGGTGGTAGATCTTTCGAACAGGCCGTACGCAGTTGTCGAACTTGGTTT
GCAAAGGGAGAAAGTAGGAGATCTCTCTTGCGAGATGATCCCGCATTTTCTTGAAAGCTTTGCAGAGGCT
AGCAGAATTACCCTCCACGTTGATTGTCTGCGAGGCAAGAATGATCATCACCGTAGTGAGAGTGCGTTCA
AGGCTCTTGCGGTTGCCATAAGAGAAGCCACCTCGCCCAATGGTACCAACGATGTTCCCTCCACCAAAGG
TGTTCTTATGTAGTTTTACACAGGAGTCTGGACTTGAGAGTTGAGACCAGAGTAGCCCGCCTAATGAGCG
GGCTTTTTTTTAATTCCCCTATTTGTTTATTTTTCTAAATACATTCAAATATGTATCCGCTCATGAGACA
ATAACCCTGATAAATGCTTCAATAATATTGAAAAAGGAAGAGTATGAGCATTCAGCATTTTCGTGTGGCG
CTGATTCCGTTTTTTGCGGCGTTTTGCCTGCCGGTGTTTGCGCATCCGGAAACCCTGGTGAAAGTGAAAG
ATGCGGAAGATCAACTGGGTGCGCGCGTGGGCTATATTGAACTGGATCTGAACAGCGGCAAAATTCTGGA
ATCTTTTCGTCCGGAAGAACGTTTTCCGATGATGAGCACCTTTAAAGTGCTGCTGTGCGGTGCGGTTCTG
AGCCGTGTGGATGCGGGCCAGGAACAACTGGGCCGTCGTATTCATTATAGCCAGAACGATCTGGTGGAAT
ATAGCCCGGTGACCGAAAAACATCTGACCGATGGCATGACCGTGCGTGAACTGTGCAGCGCGGCGATTAC
CATGAGCGATAACACCGCGGCGAACCTGCTGCTGACGACCATTGGCGGTCCGAAAGAACTGACCGCGTTT
CTGCATAACATGGGCGATCATGTGACCCGTCTGGATCGTTGGGAACCGGAACTGAACGAAGCGATTCCGA
ACGATGAACGTGATACCACCATGCCGGCAGCAATGGCGACCACCCTGCGTAAACTGCTGACGGGTGAGCT
GCTGACCCTGGCAAGCCGCCAGCAACTGATTGATTGGATGGAAGCGGATAAAGTGGCGGGTCCGCTGCTG
CGTAGCGCGCTGCCGGCTGGCTGGTTTATTGCGGATAAAAGCGGTGCGGGCGAACGTGGCAGCCGTGGCA
TTATTGCGGCGCTGGGCCCGGATGGTAAACCGAGCCGTATTGTGGTGATTTATACCACCGGCAGCCAGGC
GACGATGGATGAACGTAACCGTCAGATTGCGGAAATTGGCGCGAGCCTGATTAAACATTGGTAAACCGAT
ACAATTAAAGGCTCCTTTTGGAGCCTTTTTTTTTGGACGACCCTTGTCAGATCAAAGGATCTTC
Features (pLannotate 1.2.2; 7 found; start..end, strand, type, name):
      1..589     +  rep_origin     ori: high-copy-number ColE1/pMB1/pBR322/pUC origin of replication
    620..1123    +  misc_feature   CEN/ARS: S. cerevisiae CEN6 centromere fused to an autonomously replicating sequence
   1124..1310    +  promoter       HIS3 promoter: S. cerevisiae HIS3
   1311..1973    +  CDS            HIS3: imidazoleglycerol-phosphate dehydratase, required for histidine biosynthesis; S. cerevisiae HIS3; yeast auxotrophic marker
   2052..2143    +  promoter       AmpR promoter: bla
   2144..3001    +  CDS            bla: BLAT_ECOLX - Experimental evidence at protein level: Swiss-Prot protein existence level 1. TEM-type are the most prevalent beta-lactamases in enterobacteria; they hydrolyze the beta-lactam bond in susceptible beta-lactam antibiotics, thus conferring resistance to penicillins and cephalosporins. TEM-3 and TEM-4 are capable of hydrolyzing cefotaxime and ceftazidime. TEM-5 is capable of hydrolyzing ceftazidime. TEM-6 is capable of hydrolyzing ceftazidime and aztreonam. TEM-8/CAZ-2, TEM- 16/CAZ-7 and TEM-24/CAZ-6 are markedly active against ceftazidime. IRT- 4 shows resistance to beta-lactamase in
   3008..3047    +  terminator     fd terminator: central terminator from bacteriophage fd (Otsuka and Kunisawa, 1982)
