[The description below was written by a language model from this plasmid's Addgene catalogue record and pLannotate feature annotations shown in this document.]
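Description:
pXTK121 is a small (about 3.1 kb) Golden Gate part plasmid from the XanthoMoClo modular cloning toolkit, which was developed for genetic engineering of the bacterial genera Xanthobacter and Roseixanthobacter. It is built on the pXTK part backbone and is propagated in E. coli under ampicillin selection. The feature table shows a TEM-type beta-lactamase gene (bla) driven by its own AmpR promoter and followed by the bacteriophage fd central terminator. It also shows a ColE1/pMB1/pUC-family origin of replication. The annotation calls this origin high-copy, whereas the catalogue entry lists the plasmid as low copy; the record does not resolve this discrepancy.

The stored part, designated a miscellaneous "Part Type 11" module, is a Saccharomyces cerevisiae maintenance cassette. It consists of the CEN6 centromere fused to the ARS4 autonomously replicating sequence, followed immediately by the HIS3 gene under its native promoter. CEN/ARS elements allow a plasmid to replicate in budding yeast and segregate stably at low copy. HIS3 encodes imidazoleglycerol-phosphate dehydratase and complements histidine auxotrophy, so transformants of his3 strains can be selected on medium lacking histidine.

Although catalogued as a bacterial expression vector, the plasmid carries no expression payload of its own. It serves as a donor from which the CEN6-ARS4-HIS3 module can be released and combined with other toolkit parts in Golden Gate assemblies, giving the assembled vectors the capacity for propagation and selection in yeast. The Type IIS enzyme sites and overhangs flanking the part are not annotated in the feature table, and the cloning sites are not specified in the record.
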