Addgene plasmid #229358: pXTK121 [Misc_CEN6-ARS4-HIS3_PartType11]
Purpose: XanthoMoClo Golden Gate Part Plasmid for cloning, contains Misc_CEN6-ARS4-HIS3_PartType11
Depositing lab: Michael Springer. Depositing organization: Harvard Medical School. Publication: XanthoMoClo horizontal line A Robust Modular Cloning Genetic Toolkit for the Genera Xanthobacter and Roseixanthobacter. Soltysiak MPM, Ory ALH, Lee AD, Christophersen CE, Jalihal AP, Springer M. ACS Synth Biol. 2025 Apr 18;14(4):1173-1190. doi: 10.1021/acssynbio.4c00806. Epub 2025 Mar 13. PubMed 40080684.
Backbone
  Vector backbone: pXTK
  Vector type: Bacterial Expression
Growth in bacteria
  Bacterial resistance: Ampicillin, 100 μg/mL
  Growth temperature: 37°C
  Growth strain: DH5alpha
  Copy number: Low Copy
Gene/Insert
  Gene/Insert name: CEN6-ARS4-HIS3 (alt name: Misc_CEN6-ARS4-HIS3_PartType11)
  Species: S. cerevisiae (budding yeast)
  Cloning method: Restriction Enzyme; 5′ cloning site unknown (unknown if destroyed)
Terms and licenses: Academic/Nonprofit Terms; Industry Terms: Not Available to Industry
How to cite: pXTK121 [Misc_CEN6-ARS4-HIS3_PartType11] was a gift from Michael Springer (Addgene plasmid # 229358 ; http://n2t.net/addgene:229358 ; RRID:Addgene_229358)
